>Addgene plasmid #73093 | GlycophorinA-CD4d3+4-bio | depositor full sequence | sequence record 134731 | GlycophorinA-CD4d3+4-bio sequence 6854 bps
GTCGACCTCCATCACGGCCTATAAGAGTGAGGGGGAGTCAGCGGAGTTCTCCTTCCCACTCAACCTTGGA
GAGGAAAGCCTGCAGGGAGAGTTGAGATGGAAGGCAGAGAAGGCTCCTTCTTCCCAGTCCTGGATCACCT
TCTCCCTAAAGAACCAAAAGGTGTCTGTGCAGAAGTCTACTAGCAACCCCAAGTTCCAGCTGTCCGAAAC
GCTCCCACTCACCCTTCAGATACCCCAGGTCTCCCTTCAGTTTGCTGGTTCTGGCAACCTGACCCTGACT
CTGGACAGAGGGATACTGTATCAGGAAGTGAACCTGGTGGTGATGAAAGTGACTCAGCCCGACAGCAACA
CTTTGACCTGTGAGGTGATGGGACCCACCTCACCCAAGATGAGACTGATCTTGAAGCAGGAGAATCAGGA
GGCCAGGGTCTCCAGGCAGGAGAAAGTGATTCAAGTGCAGGCCCCTGAAGCAGGGGTGTGGCAATGTCTA
CTGAGTGAAGGTGAAGAGGTCAAGATGGACTCCAAGATCCAGGTTTTATCCAAAGGGTTGAATTCCGGAT
CACTGCATCATATTCTGGATGCACAGAAAATGGTGTGGAATCATCGTTAAGTCTAGACACGTGATTAATT
AAGGATCCCCCGACCTCGACCTCTGGCTAATAAAGGAAATTTATTTTCATTGCAATAGTGTGTTGGAATT
TTTTGTGTCTCTCACTCGGAAGGACATATGGGAGGGCAAATCATTTGGTCGAGATCCCTCGGAGATCTCT
AGCTAGAGGATCGATCCCCGCCCCGGACGAACTAAACCTGACTACGACATCTCTGCCCCTTCTTCGCGGG
GCAGTGCATGTAATCCCTTCAGTTGGTTGGTACAACTTGCCAACTGGGCCCTGTTCCACATGTGACACGG
GGGGGGACCAAACACAAAGGGGTTCTCTGACTGTAGTTGACATCCTTATAAATGGATGTGCACATTTGCC
AACACTGAGTGGCTTTCATCCTGGAGCAGACTTTGCAGTCTGTGGACTGCAACACAACATTGCCTTTATG
TGTAACTCTTGGCTGAAGCTCTTACACCAATGCTGGGGGACATGTACCTCCCAGGGGCCCAGGAAGACTA
CGGGAGGCTACACCAACGTCAATCAGAGGGGCCTGTGTAGCTACCGATAAGCGGACCCTCAAGAGGGCAT
TAGCAATAGTGTTTATAAGGCCCCCTTGTTAACCCTAAACGGGTAGCATATGCTTCCCGGGTAGTAGTAT
ATACTATCCAGACTAACCCTAATTCAATAGCATATGTTACCCAACGGGAAGCATATGCTATCGAATTAGG
GTTAGTAAAAGGGTCCTAAGGAACAGCGATATCTCCCACCCCATGAGCTGTCACGGTTTTATTTACATGG
GGTCAGGATTCCACGAGGGTAGTGAACCATTTTAGTCACAAGGGCAGTGGCTGAAGATCAAGGAGCGGGC
AGTGAACTCTCCTGAATCTTCGCCTGCTTCTTCATTCTCCTTCGTTTAGCTAATAGAATAACTGCTGAGT
TGTGAACAGTAAGGTGTATGTGAGGTGCTCGAAAACAAGGTTTCAGGTGACGCCCCCAGAATAAAATTTG
GACGGGGGGTTCAGTGGTGGCATTGTGCTATGACACCAATATAACCCTCACAAACCCCTTGGGCAATAAA
TACTAGTGTAGGAATGAAACATTCTGAATATCTTTAACAATAGAAATCCATGGGGTGGGGACAAGCCGTA
AAGACTGGATGTCCATCTCACACGAATTTATGGCTATGGGCAACACATAATCCTAGTGCAATATGATACT
GGGGTTATTAAGATGTGTCCCAGGCAGGGACCAAGACAGGTGAACCATGTTGTTACACTCTATTTGTAAC
AAGGGGAAAGAGAGTGGACGCCGACAGCAGCGGACTCCACTGGTTGTCTCTAACACCCCCGAAAATTAAA
CGGGGCTCCACGCCAATGGGGCCCATAAACAAAGACAAGTGGCCACTCTTTTTTTTGAAATTGTGGAGTG
GGGGCACGCGTCAGCCCCCACACGCCGCCCTGCGGTTTTGGACTGTAAAATAAGGGTGTAATAACTTGGC
TGATTGTAACCCCGCTAACCACTGCGGTCAAACCACTTGCCCACAAAACCACTAATGGCACCCCGGGGAA
TACCTGCATAAGTAGGTGGGCGGGCCAAGATAGGGGCGCGATTGCTGCGATCTGGAGGACAAATTACACA
CACTTGCGCCTGAGCGCCAAGCACAGGGTTGTTGGTCCTCATATTCACGAGGTCGCTGAGAGCACGGTGG
GCTAATGTTGCCATGGGTAGCATATACTACCCAAATATCTGGATAGCATATGCTATCCTAATCTATATCT
GGGTAGCATAGGCTATCCTAATCTATATCTGGGTAGCATATGCTATCCTAATCTATATCTGGGTAGTATA
TGCTATCCTAATTTATATCTGGGTAGCATAGGCTATCCTAATCTATATCTGGGTAGCATATGCTATCCTA
ATCTATATCTGGGTAGTATATGCTATCCTAATCTGTATCCGGGTAGCATATGCTATCCTAATAGAGATTA
GGGTAGTATATGCTATCCTAATTTATATCTGGGTAGCATATACTACCCAAATATCTGGATAGCATATGCT
ATCCTAATCTATATCTGGGTAGCATATGCTATCCTAATCTATATCTGGGTAGCATAGGCTATCCTAATCT
ATATCTGGGTAGCATATGCTATCCTAATCTATATCTGGGTAGTATATGCTATCCTAATTTATATCTGGGT
AGCATAGGCTATCCTAATCTATATCTGGGTAGCATATGCTATCCTAATCTATATCTGGGTAGTATATGCT
ATCCTAATCTGTATCCGGGTAGCATATGCTATCCTCATGATAAGCTGTCAAACATGAGAATTTTCTTGAA
GACGAAAGGGCCTCGTGATACGCCTATTTTTATAGGTTAATGTCATGATAATAATGGTTTCTTAGACGTC
AGGTGGCACTTTTCGGGGAAATGTGCGCGGAACCCCTATTTGTTTATTTTTCTAAATACATTCAAATATG
TATCCGCTCATGAGACAATAACCCTGATAAATGCTTCAATAATATTGAAAAAGGAAGAGTATGAGTATTC
AACATTTCCGTGTCGCCCTTATTCCCTTTTTTGCGGCATTTTGCCTTCCTGTTTTTGCTCACCCAGAAAC
GCTGGTGAAAGTAAAAGATGCTGAAGATCAGTTGGGTGCACGAGTGGGTTACATCGAACTGGATCTCAAC
AGCGGTAAGATCCTTGAGAGTTTTCGCCCCGAAGAACGTTTTCCAATGATGAGCACTTTTAAAGTTCTGC
TATGTGGCGCGGTATTATCCCGTGTTGACGCCGGGCAAGAGCAACTCGGTCGCCGCATACACTATTCTCA
GAATGACTTGGTTGAGTACTCACCAGTCACAGAAAAGCATCTTACGGATGGCATGACAGTAAGAGAATTA
TGCAGTGCTGCCATAACCATGAGTGATAACACTGCGGCCAACTTACTTCTGACAACGATCGGAGGACCGA
AGGAGCTAACCGCTTTTTTGCACAACATGGGGGATCATGTAACTCGCCTTGATCGTTGGGAACCGGAGCT
GAATGAAGCCATACCAAACGACGAGCGTGACACCACGATGCCTGCAGCAATGGCAACAACGTTGCGCAAA
CTATTAACTGGCGAACTACTTACTCTAGCTTCCCGGCAACAATTAATAGACTGGATGGAGGCGGATAAAG
TTGCAGGACCACTTCTGCGCTCGGCCCTTCCGGCTGGCTGGTTTATTGCTGATAAATCTGGAGCCGGTGA
GCGTGGGTCTCGCGGTATCATTGCAGCACTGGGGCCAGATGGTAAGCCCTCCCGTATCGTAGTTATCTAC
ACGACGGGGAGTCAGGCAACTATGGATGAACGAAATAGACAGATCGCTGAGATAGGTGCCTCACTGATTA
AGCATTGGTAACTGTCAGACCAAGTTTACTCATATATACTTTAGATTGATTTAAAACTTCATTTTTAATT
TAAAAGGATCTAGGTGAAGATCCTTTTTGATAATCTCATGACCAAAATCCCTTAACGTGAGTTTTCGTTC
CACTGAGCGTCAGACCCCGTAGAAAAGATCAAAGGATCTTCTTGAGATCCTTTTTTTCTGCGCGTAATCT
GCTGCTTGCAAACAAAAAAACCACCGCTACCAGCGGTGGTTTGTTTGCCGGATCAAGAGCTACCAACTCT
TTTTCCGAAGGTAACTGGCTTCAGCAGAGCGCAGATACCAAATACTGTTCTTCTAGTGTAGCCGTAGTTA
GGCCACCACTTCAAGAACTCTGTAGCACCGCCTACATACCTCGCTCTGCTAATCCTGTTACCAGTGGCTG
CTGCCAGTGGCGATAAGTCGTGTCTTACCGGGTTGGACTCAAGACGATAGTTACCGGATAAGGCGCAGCG
GTCGGGCTGAACGGGGGGTTCGTGCACACAGCCCAGCTTGGAGCGAACGACCTACACCGAACTGAGATAC
CTACAGCGTGAGCTATGAGAAAGCGCCACGCTTCCCGAAGGGAGAAAGGCGGACAGGTATCCGGTAAGCG
GCAGGGTCGGAACAGGAGAGCGCACGAGGGAGCTTCCAGGGGGAAACGCCTGGTATCTTTATAGTCCTGT
CGGGTTTCGCCACCTCTGACTTGAGCGTCGATTTTTGTGATGCTCGTCAGGGGGGCGGAGCCTATGGAAA
AACGCCAGCAACGCGGCCTTTTTACGGTTCCTGGCCTTTTGCTGGCCTTTTGCTCACATGTTCTTTCCTG
CGTTATCCCCTGATTCTGTGGATAACCGTATTACCGCCTTTGAGTGAGCTGATACCGCTCGCCGCAGCCG
AACGACCGAGCGCAGCGAGTCAGTGAGCGAGGAAGCGGAAGAGCGCCCAATACGCAAACCGCCTCTCCCC
GCGCGTTGGCCGATTCATTAATGCAGCTGGCACGACAGGTTTCCCGACTGGAAAGCGGGCAGTGAGCGCA
ACGCAATTAATGTGAGTTAGCTCACTCATTAGGCACCCCAGGCTTTACACTTTATGCTTCCGGCTCGTAT
GTTGTGTGGAATTGTGAGCGGATAACAATTTCACACAGGAAACAGCTATGACCATGATTACGCCAAGCTC
TAGCTAGAGGTCGACCAATTCTCATGTTTGACAGCTTATCATCGCAGATCCGGGCAACGTTGTTGCCATT
GCTGCAGGCGCAGAACTGGTAGGTATGGAAGATCTATACATTGAATCAATATTGGCAATTAGCCATATTA
GTCATTGGTTATATAGCATAAATCAATATTGGCTATTGGCCATTGCATACGTTGTATCTATATCATAATA
TGTACATTTATATTGGCTCATGTCCAATATGACCGCCATGTTGACATTGATTATTGACTAGTTATTAATA
GTAATCAATTACGGGGTCATTAGTTCATAGCCCATATATGGAGTTCCGCGTTACATAACTTACGGTAAAT
GGCCCGCCTGGCTGACCGCCCAACGACCCCCGCCCATTGACGTCAATAATGACGTATGTTCCCATAGTAA
CGCCAATAGGGACTTTCCATTGACGTCAATGGGTGGAGTATTTACGGTAAACTGCCCACTTGGCAGTACA
TCAAGTGTATCATATGCCAAGTCCGCCCCCTATTGACGTCAATGACGGTAAATGGCCCGCCTGGCATTAT
GCCCAGTACATGACCTTACGGGACTTTCCTACTTGGCAGTACATCTACGTATTAGTCATCGCTATTACCA
TGGTGATGCGGTTTTGGCAGTACACCAATGGGCGTGGATAGCGGTTTGACTCACGGGGATTTCCAAGTCT
CCACCCCATTGACGTCAATGGGAGTTTGTTTTGGCACCAAAATCAACGGGACTTTCCAAAATGTCGTAAT
AACCCCGCCCCGTTGACGCAAATGGGCGGTAGGCGTGTACGGTGGGAGGTCTATATAAGCAGAGCTCGTT
TAGTGAACCGTCAGATCCTCACTCTCTTCCGCATCGCTGTCTGCGAGGGCCAGCTGTTGGGCTCGCGGTT
GAGGACAAACTCTTCGCGGTCTTTCCAGTACTCTTGGATCGGAAACCCGTCGGCCTCCGAACGGTACTCC
GCCACCGAGGGACCTGAGCGAGTCCGCATCGACCGGATCGGAAAACCTCTCGAGAAAGGCGTCTAACCAG
TCACAGTCGCAAGGTAGGCTGAGCACCGTGGCGGGCGGCAGCGGGTGGCGGTCGGGGTTGTTTCTGGCGG
AGGTGCTGCTGATGATGTAATTAAAGTAGGCGGTCTTGAGACGGCGGATGGTCGAGGTGAGGTGTGGCAG
GCTTGAGATCCAGCTGTTGGGGTGAGTACTCCCTCTCAAAAGCGGGCATTACTTCTGCGCTAAGATTGTC
AGTTTCCAAAAACGAGGAGGATTTGATATTCACCTGGCCCGATCTGGCCATACACTTGAGTGACAATGAC
ATCCACTTTGCCTTTCTCTCCACAGGTGTCCACTCCCAGGTCCAAGTTTAAACTGCGGCCGCCACCATGG
CCGGCAAGATCATCTTCGTGCTGCTGCTGTCCGCCATCGTGTCCATCAGCGCCAGCAGCACCACAGGCGT
GGCCATGCACACCAGCACCAGCAGCAGCGTGACCAAGAGCTACATCAGCAGCCAGACCAACGACACCCAC
AAGCGGGATACCTACGCCGCCACCCCTAGAGCCCACGAGGTGTCCGAGATCAGCGTGCGGACCGTGTACC
CCCCTGAGGAAGAGACAGGCGAGAGAGTGCAGCTGGCCCACCACTTCAGCGAGCCTGGCGCGCC
Features (pLannotate 1.2.2; 19 found; start..end, strand, type, name):
    659..714     +  polyA_signal   β-globin poly(A) signal: rabbit β-globin polyadenylation signal (Gil and Proudfoot, 1987)
   1228..2909    -  rep_origin     oriP (fragment): Epstein-Barr virus oriP replication origin (Yates et al., 2000)
   3036..3140    +  promoter       AmpR promoter: bla
   3141..4001    +  CDS            AmpR: β-lactamase; bla; confers resistance to ampicillin, carbenicillin, and related antibiotics
   4172..4760    +  rep_origin     ori: high-copy-number ColE1/pMB1/pBR322/pUC origin of replication
   4943..5035    +  CDS            lacI (fragment): lac repressor; lacI; The lac repressor binds to the lac operator to inhibit transcription in E. coli. This inhibition can be relieved by adding lactose or isopropyl-β-D-thiogalactopyranoside (IPTG).
   5048..5069    +  protein_bind   CAP binding site: CAP binding activates transcription in the presence of cAMP. E. coli catabolite activator protein
   5084..5114    +  promoter       lac promoter: promoter for the E. coli lac operon
   5122..5138    +  protein_bind   lac operator: The lac repressor binds to the lac operator to inhibit transcription in E. coli. This inhibition can be relieved by adding lactose or isopropyl-β-D-thiogalactopyranoside (IPTG). lac repressor encoded by lacI
   5208..5224    +  promoter       tet promoter (fragment): E. coli promoter for tetracycline efflux protein gene
   5234..5259    -  CDS            bla(M) (fragment): β-lactamase lacking the signal sequence; bla(M); allows cytosolic expression of β-lactamase
   5433..5812    +  enhancer       CMV enhancer: human cytomegalovirus immediate early enhancer
   5814..6013    +  promoter       CMV promoter: human cytomegalovirus (CMV) immediate early promoter
   6081..6119    +  misc_feature   Ad SA (fragment): adenovirus major late transcript splice acceptor (Friedrich and Soriano, 1991)
   6152..6361    -  CDS            PTP (fragment): TERM_ADE02 - Experimental evidence at protein level: Swiss-Prot protein existence level 1. Protein covalently bound to the viral DNA that acts as a primer for viral genomic replication by DNA strand displacement. Assembles on the viral origin of replication in an initiation complex with viral polymerase, DBP, host NFIA and host POU2F1/OCT1. During initiation, the polymerase covalently couples the first dCTP with Ser- 580 of pTP. The terminal protein stimulates the template activity over 20 fold compared to protein-free templates. Neo-synthesized viral genomes are linked to two preterminal prot
   6392..6481    +  intron         chimeric intron (fragment): chimera between introns from adenovirus and immunoglobulin heavy chain genes
   6500..6546    +  CDS            IgH signal sequence (fragment): signal sequence from the mouse immunoglobulin heavy chain variable region
   6577..6846    +  CDS            GYPA (fragment): GLPA_HUMAN - Also known as GPA. Experimental evidence at protein level: Swiss-Prot protein existence level 1. Glycophorin A is the major intrinsic membrane protein of the erythrocyte. The N-terminal glycosylated segment, which lies outside the erythrocyte membrane, has MN blood group receptors. Appears to be important for the function of SLC4A1 and is required for high activity of SLC4A1. May be involved in translocation of SLC4A1 to the plasma membrane. Is a receptor for influenza virus. Is a receptor for Plasmodium falciparum erythrocyte-binding antigen 175 (EBA-175); binding of EBA-175 is d
   6847..553     +  CDS            Cd4 (fragment) (across the origin): CD4_RAT - Experimental evidence at protein level: Swiss-Prot protein existence level 1. Integral membrane glycoprotein that plays an essential role in the immune response and serves multiple functions in responses against both external and internal offenses. In T-cells, functions primarily as a coreceptor for MHC class II molecule:peptide complex. The antigens presented by class II peptides are derived from extracellular proteins while class I peptides are derived from cytosolic proteins. Interacts simultaneously with the T-cell receptor (TCR) and the MHC class II presented by antigen presenti
