[The description below was written by a language model from this plasmid's Addgene catalogue record and pLannotate feature annotations shown in this document.]
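Description:
GlycophorinA-CD4d3+4-bio is a 6,854 bp mammalian expression plasmid built on the pTT3 backbone, part of a set of constructs for producing recombinant human erythrocyte surface proteins. It is propagated in E. coli using a high-copy ColE1/pUC-type origin and selected with ampicillin through the β-lactamase gene. The backbone also carries a fragment of the Epstein-Barr virus oriP, an element that supports episomal maintenance in cells supplying EBNA1 and is generally exploited for high-yield transient expression. Small remnants of lac regulatory sequences and other bacterial elements appear in the annotation and are probably cloning-vector carryover rather than functional parts.

The expression cassette is driven by the human CMV immediate-early enhancer and promoter, followed by adenovirus-derived leader and splice sequences and a chimeric intron fragment that typically enhance transcript processing. The short adenoviral terminal-protein hit on the reverse strand most likely reflects this leader region rather than a real coding sequence. The open reading frame begins with a mouse immunoglobulin heavy-chain signal sequence fragment, followed by a roughly 270 bp fragment of human glycophorin A (GYPA) cloned between retained NotI and AscI sites. This is fused at its C terminus to rat CD4 domains 3 and 4 and a biotinylation peptide, with a rabbit β-globin polyadenylation signal terminating the transcript. The biotinylation peptide is listed in the catalogue fields but is not separately annotated in the feature table. The size of the GYPA fragment and the secretion signal are consistent with a soluble form of the protein, though the record does not state this. The CD4 tag offers a common handle for detection, and the biotin acceptor allows capture on streptavidin. The associated publication used such proteins to identify erythrocyte receptors involved in Plasmodium falciparum invasion.
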