Addgene plasmid #73093: GlycophorinA-CD4d3+4-bio
Purpose: EXPRESs plasmid for human erythrocyte surface proteins encoding GlycophorinA with rat CD4d3+4-bio
Depositing lab: Gavin Wright. Depositing organization: Wellcome Sanger Institute. Publication: Basigin is a receptor essential for erythrocyte invasion by Plasmodium falciparum. Crosnier C, Bustamante LY, Bartholdson SJ, Bei AK, Theron M, Uchikawa M, Mboup S, Ndir O, Kwiatkowski DP, Duraisingh MT, Rayner JC, Wright GJ. Nature. 2011 Nov 9;480(7378):534-7. doi: 10.1038/nature10606. PubMed 22080952.
Backbone
  Vector backbone: pTT3
  Backbone manufacturer: Yves Durocher, NRC
  Backbone size w/o insert (bp): 6000
  Total vector size (bp): 6854
  Vector type: Mammalian Expression
Growth in bacteria
  Bacterial resistance: Ampicillin, 100 μg/mL
  Growth temperature: 37°C
  Growth strain: DH5alpha
  Copy number: Unknown
Gene/Insert
  Gene/Insert name: Glycophorin A (alt name: GlyA)
  Species: H. sapiens (human)
  Entrez Gene: GYPA (a.k.a. CD235a, GPA, GPErik, GPSAT, HGpMiV, HGpMiXI, HGpSta(C), MN, MNS, PAS-2)
  Promoter: CMV
  Tag / fusion protein: ratCD4d3+4 (C terminal on insert); biotinylation peptide (C terminal on insert)
  Cloning method: Restriction Enzyme; 5′ cloning site NotI (not destroyed); 3′ cloning site AscI (not destroyed)
  Sequencing primers: 5′ CMW fwd
Resource information
  A portion of this plasmid was derived from a plasmid made by: pTT3 was obtained from Yves Durocher, National Research Council of Canada-Biotechnology Research Institute
Terms and licenses: Academic/Nonprofit Terms; Industry Terms: Not Available to Industry
How to cite: GlycophorinA-CD4d3+4-bio was a gift from Gavin Wright (Addgene plasmid # 73093 ; http://n2t.net/addgene:73093 ; RRID:Addgene_73093)
