>Addgene plasmid #73093 | GlycophorinA-CD4d3+4-bio | addgene partial sequence | sequence record 140335 | rb_glob_PA_term-R 5'-CCCATATGTCCTTCCGAGTG-3'
AATTTCCTTTATTAGCCAGAGGTCGAGGTCGGGGGATCCTTAATTAATCACGTGTCTAGACTTAACGATG
ATTCCACACCATTTTCTGTGCATCCAGAATATGATGCAGTGATCCGGAATTCAACCCTTTGGATAAAACC
TGGATCTTGGAGTCCATCTTGACCTCTTCACCTTCACTCAGTAGACATTGCCACACCCCTGCTTCAGGGG
CCTGCACTTGAATCACTTTCTCCTGCCTGGAGACCCTGGCCTCCTGATTCTCCTGCTTCAAGATCAGTCT
CATCTTGGGTGAGGTGGGTCCCATCACCTCACAGGTCAAAGTGTTGCTGTCGGGCTGAGTCACTTTCATC
ACCACCAGGTTCACTTCCTGATACAGTATCCCTCTGTCCAGAGTCAGGGTCAGGTTGCCAGAACCAGCAA
ACTGAAGGGAGACCTGGGGTATCTGAAGGGTGAGTGGGAGCGTTTCGGACAGCTGGAACTTGGGGTTGCT
AGTAGACTTCTGCACAGACACCTTTTGGTTCTTTAGGGAGAAGGTGATCCAGGACTGGGAAGAAGGAGCC
TTCTCTGCCTTCCATCTCAACTCTCCCTGCAGGCTTTCCTCTCCAAGGTTGAGTGGGAAGGAGAACTCCG
CTGACTCCCCCTCACTCTTATAGGCCGTGATGGAGGTCGACGGCGCGCCAGGCTCGCTGAAGTGGTGGGC
CAGCTGCACTCTCTCGCCTGTCTCTTCCTCAGGGGGGTACACGGTCCGCACGCTGATCTCGGACACCTCG
TGGGCTCTAGGGGTGGCGGCGTAGGTATCCCGCTTGTGGGTGTCGTTGGTCTGGCTGCTGATGTAGCTCT
TGGTCACGCTGCTGCTGGTGCTGGTGTGCATGGCCACGCCTGTGGTGCTGCTGGCGCTGA
