>Addgene plasmid #73093 | GlycophorinA-CD4d3+4-bio | addgene partial sequence | sequence record 140742 | pMT2-F 5'-TTGCCTTTCTCTCCACAGGT-3'
GCCGGCAAGATCATCTTCGTGCTGCTGCTGTCCGCCATCGTGTCCATCAGCGCCAGCAGCACCACAGGCG
TGGCCATGCACACCAGCACCAGCAGCAGCGTGACCAAGAGCTACATCAGCAGCCAGACCAACGACACCCA
CAAGCGGGATACCTACGCCGCCACCCCTAGAGCCCACGAGGTGTCCGAGATCAGCGTGCGGACCGTGTAC
CCCCCTGAGGAAGAGACAGGCGAGAGAGTGCAGCTGGCCCACCACTTCAGCGAGCCTGGCGCGCCGTCGA
CCTCCATCACGGCCTATAAGAGTGAGGGGGAGTCAGCGGAGTTCTCCTTCCCACTCAACCTTGGAGAGGA
AAGCCTGCAGGGAGAGTTGAGATGGAAGGCAGAGAAGGCTCCTTCTTCCCAGTCCTGGATCACCTTCTCC
CTAAAGAACCAAAAGGTGTCTGTGCAGAAGTCTACTAGCAACCCCAAGTTCCAGCTGTCCGAAACGCTCC
CACTCACCCTTCAGATACCCCAGGTCTCCCTTCAGTTTGCTGGTTCTGGCAACCTGACCCTGACTCTGGA
CAGAGGGATACTGTATCAGGAAGTGAACCTGGTGGTGATGAAAGTGACTCAGCCCGACAGCAACACTTTG
ACCTGTGAGGTGATGGGACCCACCTCACCCAAGATGAGACTGATCTTGAAGCAGGAGAATCAGGAGGCCA
GGGTCTCCAGGCAGGAGAAAGTGATTCAAGTGCAGGCCC
